>Addgene plasmid #157159 | pD649-HAsp-CD58-COMP5AP-AviTag-9xHis | depositor full sequence | sequence record 303427 | Full Sequence
TTTCAATATTATTGAAGCATTTATCAGGGTTATTGTCTCATGAGCGGATACATATTTGAATGTATTTAGA
AAAATAAACAAATAGGGGTCAGTGTTACAACCAATTAACCAATTCTGAACATTATCGCGAGCCCATTTAT
ACCTGAATATGGCTCATAACACCCCTTGCTCATGACCAAAATCCCTTAACGTGAGTTACGCGCGCGTCGT
TCCACTGAGCGTCAGACCCCGTAGAAAAGATCAAAGGATCTTCTTGAGATCCTTTTTTTCTGCGCGTAAT
CTGCTGCTTGCAAACAAAAAAACCACCGCTACCAGCGGTGGTTTGTTTGCCGGATCAAGAGCTACCAACT
CTTTTTCCGAAGGTAACTGGCTTCAGCAGAGCGCAGATACCAAATACTGTTCTTCTAGTGTAGCCGTAGT
TAGCCCACCACTTCAAGAACTCTGTAGCACCGCCTACATACCTCGCTCTGCTAATCCTGTTACCAGTGGC
TGCTGCCAGTGGCGATAAGTCGTGTCTTACCGGGTTGGACTCAAGACGATAGTTACCGGATAAGGCGCAG
CGGTCGGGCTGAACGGGGGGTTCGTGCACACAGCCCAGCTTGGAGCGAACGACCTACACCGAACTGAGAT
ACCTACAGCGTGAGCTATGAGAAAGCGCCACGCTTCCCGAAGGGAGAAAGGCGGACAGGTATCCGGTAAG
CGGCAGGGTCGGAACAGGAGAGCGCACGAGGGAGCTTCCAGGGGGAAACGCCTGGTATCTTTATAGTCCT
GTCGGGTTTCGCCACCTCTGACTTGAGCGTCGATTTTTGTGATGCTCGTCAGGGGGGCGGAGCCTATGGA
AAAACGCCAGCAACGCGGCCTTTTTACGGTTCCTGGCCTTTTGCTGGCCTTTTGCTCACATGTTCTTTCC
TGCGTTATCCCCTGATTCTGTGGATAACCGTATTACCGCCTTTGAGTGAGCTGATACCGCTCGCCGCAGC
CGAACGACCGAGCGCAGCGAGTCAGTGAGCGAGGAAGCGGAAGGCGAGAGTAGGGAACTGCCAGGCATCA
AACTAAGCAGAAGGCCCCTGACGGATGGCCTTTTTGCGTTTCTACAAACTCTTTCTGTGTTGTAAAACGA
CGGCCAGTCTTAAGCTCGGGCCCCCTGGGCGGTTCTGATAACGAGTAATCGTTAATCCGCAAATAACGTA
AAAACCCGCTTCGGCGGGTTTTTTTATGGGGGGAGTTTAGGGAAAGAGCATTTGTCAGAATATTTAAGGG
CGCCTGTCACTTTGCTTGATATATGAGAATTATTTAACCTTATAAATGAGAAAAAAGCAACGCACTTTAA
ATAAGATACGTTGCTTTTTCGATTGATGAACACCTATAATTAAACTATTCATCTATTATTTATGATTTTT
TGTATATACAATATTTCTAGTTTGTTAAAGAGAATTAAGAAAATAAATCTCGAAAATAATAAAGGGAAAA
TCAGTTTTTGATATCAAAATTATACATGTCAACGATAATACAAAATATAATACAAACTATAAGATGTTAT
CAGTATTTATTATCATTTAGAATAAATTTTGTGTCGCCCTTAATTGTGAGCGGATAACAATTACGAGCTT
CATGCACAGTGGCGTTGACTCAATATTGGCCATTAGCCATATTATTCATTGGTTATATAGCATAAATCAA
TATTGGCTATTGGCCATTGCATACGTTGTATCTATATCATAATATGTACATTTATATTGGCTCATGTCCA
ATATGACCGCCATGTTGGCATTGATTATTGACTAGTTATTAATAGTAATCAATTACGGGGTCATTAGTTC
ATAGCCCATATATGGAGTTCCGCGTTACATAACTTACGGTAAATGGCCCGCCTGGCTGACCGCCCAACGA
CCCCCGCCCATTGACGTCAATAATGACGTATGTTCCCATAGTAACGCCAATAGGGACTTTCCATTGACGT
CAATGGGTGGAGTATTTACGGTAAACTGCCCACTTGGCAGTACATCAAGTGTATCATATGCCAAGTACGC
CCCCTATTGACGTCAATGACGGTAAATGGCCCGCCTGGCATTATGCCCAGTACATGACCTTATGGGACTT
TCCTACTTGGCAGTACATCTACGTATTAGTCATCGCTATTACCATGGTGATGCGGTTTTGGCAGTACATC
AATGGGCGTGGATAGCGGTTTGACTCACGGGGATTTCCAAGTCTCCACCCCATTGACGTCAATGGGAGTT
TGTTTTGGCACCAAAATCAACGGGACTTTCCAAAATGTCGTAACAACTCCGCCCCATTGACGCAAATGGG
CGGTAGGCGTGTACGGTGGGAGGTCTATATAAGCAGAGCTCGTTTAGTGAACCGTCAGATCGCCTGGAGA
CGCCATCCACGCTGTTTTGACCTCCATAGAAGACACCGGGACCGATCCAGCCTCCGCGGCCGGGAACGGT
GCATTGGAACGCGGATTCCCCGTGCCAAGAGTGACGTAAGTACCGCCTATAGAGTCTATAGGCCCACCCC
CTTGGCTTCGTTAGAACGCGGCTACAATTAATACATAACCTTATGTATCATACACATACGATTTAGGTGA
CACTATAGAATAACATCCACTTTGCCTTTCTCTCCACAGGTGTCCACTCCCAGGTCCAACTGCACCTCGG
TTCTATCGAAAACGCGCCTGCTAGCGCCACCATGAAGACCATCATTGCCCTGAGCTACATCTTCTGCCTG
GTGTTCGCTGCGGCCGCCTTTAGTCAGCAGATCTATGGCGTGGTGTACGGCAACGTGACCTTCCACGTGC
CAAGCAACGTGCCCCTGAAAGAGGTGCTCTGGAAGAAACAGAAAGACAAGGTGGCCGAGCTGGAAAACAG
CGAGTTCAGAGCCTTCAGCAGCTTCAAGAACCGGGTGTACCTGGATACCGTGTCCGGCAGCCTGACCATC
TACAATCTGACCAGCAGCGACGAGGACGAGTACGAGATGGAAAGCCCCAACATCACCGACACCATGAAGT
TCTTTCTGTACGTGCTGGAAAGCCTGCCTTCTCCTACACTGACATGCGCCCTGACCAATGGCAGCATCGA
GGTGCAGTGTATGATCCCCGAGCACTACAACAGCCACCGGGGCCTGATCATGTACAGCTGGGATTGCCCC
ATGGAACAGTGCAAGCGGAACAGCACCAGCATCTACTTCAAGATGGAAAACGACCTGCCGCAGAAAATCC
AGTGCACCCTGAGCAACCCTCTGTTCAACACCACCAGCAGCATCATCCTGACCACATGCATCCCTAGCAG
CGGCCACAGCAGACACAGAGGCGCGCCGGAAGATCAAGTTGATCCAAGATTGATTGATGGCAAGGGCGGA
TCTCTGGAGGTGCTGTTCCAGGGACCAGGCGGAAGCGGCAATCCCGGCGGCGATCTGGCCCCCCAGATGC
TGCGCGAGCTGCAGGAGACCAATGCCGCCCTGCAGGACGTGCGCGAGCTGCTGCGCCACCGCGTGAAGGA
GATCACCTTCCTGAAGAACACCGTGATGGAGTGCGACGCCTGCGGTATGCAGCCCTCTAGAGGCTCCGGC
TCCATCATCCCAGTTGAGGAGGAGAACCCGGACTTCTGGAACCGCGAGGCAGCCGAGGCCCTGGGTGCCG
CCAAGAAGCTGCAGCCTGCACAGACAGCCGCCAAGAACCTCATCATCTTCCTGGGCGATGGGATGGGGGT
GTCTACGGTGACAGCTGCCAGGATCCTAAAAGGGCAGAAGAAGGACAAACTGGGGCCTGAGATACCCCTG
GCCATGGACCGCTTCCCATATGTGGCTCTGTCCAAGACATACAATGTAGACAAACATGTGCCAGACAGTG
GAGCCACAGCCACGGCCTACCTGTGCGGGGTCAAGGGCAACTTCCAGACCATTGGCTTGAGTGCAGCCGC
CCGCTTTAACCAGTGCAACACGACACGCGGCAACGAGGTCATCTCCGTGATGAATCGGGCCAAGAAAGCA
GGGAAGTCAGTGGGAGTGGTAACCACCACACGAGTGCAGCACGCCTCGCCAGCCGGCACCTACGCCCACA
CGGTGAACCGCAACTGGTACTCGGACGCCGACGTGCCTGCCTCGGCCCGCCAGGAGGGGTGCCAGGACAT
CGCTACGCAGCTCATCTCCAACATGGACATTGACGTGATCCTAGGTGGAGGCCGAAAGTACATGTTTCGC
ATGGGAACCCCAGACCCTGAGTACCCAGATGACTACAGCCAAGGTGGGACCAGGCTGGACGGGAAGAATC
TGGTGCAGGAATGGCTGGCGAAGCGCCAGGGTGCCCGGTATGTGTGGAACCGCACTGAGCTCATGCAGGC
TTCCCTGGACCCGTCTGTGACCCATCTCATGGGTCTCTTTGAGCCTGGAGACATGAAATACGAGATCCAC
CGAGACTCCACACTGGACCCCTCCCTGATGGAGATGACAGAGGCTGCCCTGCGCCTGCTGAGCAGGAACC
CCCGCGGCTTCTTCCTCTTCGTGGAGGGTGGTCGCATCGACCATGGTCATCATGAAAGCAGGGCTTACCG
GGCACTGACTGAGACGATCATGTTCGACGACGCCATTGAGAGGGCGGGCCAGCTCACCAGCGAGGAGGAC
ACGCTGAGCCTCGTCACTGCCGACCACTCCCACGTCTTCTCCTTCGGAGGCTACCCCCTGCGAGGGAGCT
CCATCTTCGGGCTGGCCCCTGGCAAGGCCCGGGACAGGAAGGCCTACACGGTCCTCCTATACGGAAACGG
TCCAGGCTATGTGCTCAAGGACGGCGCCCGGCCGGATGTTACCGAGAGCGAGAGCGGGAGCCCCGAGTAT
CGGCAGCAGTCAGCAGTGCCCCTGGACGAAGAGACCCACGCAGGCGAGGACGTGGCGGTGTTCGCGCGCG
GCCCGCAGGCGCACCTGGTTCACGGCGTGCAGGAGCAGACCTTCATAGCGCACGTCATGGCCTTCGCCGC
CTGCCTGGAGCCCTACACCGCCTGCGACCTGGCGCCCCCCGCCGGCACCACCGACGCCGCGCACCCGGGT
GGCGGAGGACTGAACGACATCTTCGAGGCTCAGAAAATCGAATGGCACGAACATCACCATCACCATCACC
ATCACCATTAAGGCCGGCCTGTAGTCACTGGCACAACGCGTTACCCGGTAAGCCAATCGGGTATACACGG
TCGTCATACTGCAGACAGGGTTCTTCTACTTTGCAAGATAGTCTTGAGTAGTAAAATAAATAGATAGAGA
AAATCAGCCTCGACTGTGCCTTCTAGTTGCCAGCCATCTGTTGTTTGCCCCTCCCCCGTGCCTTCCTTGA
CCCTGGAAGGTGCCACTCCCACTGTCCTTTCCTAATAAAATGAGGAAATTGCATCACAACACTCAACCCT
ATCTCGGTCTATTCTTTTGATTTATAAGGGATTTTGCCGATTTCGGCCTATTGGTTAAAAAATGAGCTGA
TTTAACAAAAATTTAACGCGAATTAATTCTGTGGAATGTGTGTCAGTTAGGGTGTGGAAAGTCCCCAGGC
TCCCCAGCAGGCAGAAGTATGCAAAGCATGCATCTCAATTAGTCAGCAACCAGGTGTGGAAAGTCCCCAG
GCTCCCCAGCAGGCAGAAGTATGCAAAGCATGCATCTCAATTAGTCAGCAACCATAGTCCCGCCCCTAAC
TCCGCCCATCCCGCCCCTAACTCCGCCCAGTTCCGCCCATTCTCCGCCCCATGGCTGACTAATTTTTTTT
ATTTATGCAGAGGCCGAGGCCGCCTCTGCCTCTGAGCTATTCCAGAAGTAGTGAGGAGGCTTTTTTGGAG
GCCTAGGCTTTTGCAAAAAGCTCCCGGGAGCTTGTATATCCATTTTCGGATCTGATCAGCACGTGTTGAC
AATTAATCATCGGCATAGTATATCGGCATAGTATAATACGACAAGGTGAGGAACTAAACCATGACCGAGT
ACAAGCCCACGGTGCGCCTCGCCACCCGCGACGACGTCCCCAGGGCCGTACGCACCCTCGCCGCCGCGTT
CGCCGACTACCCCGCCACGCGCCACACCGTCGATCCGGACCGCCACATCGAGCGGGTCACCGAGCTGCAA
GAACTCTTCCTCACGCGCGTCGGGCTCGACATCGGCAAGGTGTGGGTCGCGGACGACGGCGCCGCGGTGG
CGGTCTGGACCACGCCGGAGAGCGTCGAAGCGGGGGCGGTGTTCGCCGAGATCGGCCCGCGCATGGCCGA
GTTGAGCGGTTCCCGGCTGGCCGCGCAGCAACAGATGGAAGGCCTCCTGGCGCCGCACCGGCCCAAGGAG
CCCGCGTGGTTCCTGGCCACCGTCGGCGTCTCGCCCGACCACCAGGGCAAGGGTCTGGGCAGCGCCGTCG
TGCTCCCCGGAGTGGAGGCGGCCGAGCGCGCCGGGGTGCCCGCCTTCCTGGAGACATCCGCGCCCCGCAA
CCTCCCCTTCTACGAGCGGCTCGGCTTCACCGTCACCGCCGACGTCGAGGTGCCCGAAGGACCGCGCACC
TGGTGCATGACCCGCAAGCCCGGTGCCTGACACGTGCTACGAGATTTCGATTCCACCGCCGCCTTCTATG
AAAGGTTGGGCTTCGGAATCGTTTTCCGGGACGCCGGCTGGATGATCCTCCAGCGCGGGGATCTCATGCT
GGAGTTCTTCGCCCACCCCAACTTGTTTATTGCAGCTTATAATGGTTACAAATAAAGCAATAGCATCACA
AATTTCACAAATAAAGCATTTTTTTCACTGCATTCTAGTTGTGGTTTGTCCAAACTCATCAATGTATCTT
ATCATGTCTGTATACCGTCGACCTCTAGCTAGAGCTTGGCGTAATCATGGTCATTACCAATGCTTAATCA
GTGAGGCACCTATCTCAGCGATCTGTCTATTTCGTTCATCCATAGTTGCCTGACTCCCCGTCGTGTAGAT
AACTACGATACGGGAGGGCTTACCATCTGGCCCCAGCGCTGCGATGATACCGCGAGAACCACGCTCACCG
GCTCCGGATTTATCAGCAATAAACCAGCCAGCCGGAAGGGCCGAGCGCAGAAGTGGTCCTGCAACTTTAT
CCGCCTCCATCCAGTCTATTAATTGTTGCCGGGAAGCTAGAGTAAGTAGTTCGCCAGTTAATAGTTTGCG
CAACGTTGTTGCCATCGCTACAGGCATCGTGGTGTCACGCTCGTCGTTTGGTATGGCTTCATTCAGCTCC
GGTTCCCAACGATCAAGGCGAGTTACATGATCCCCCATGTTGTGCAAAAAAGCGGTTAGCTCCTTCGGTC
CTCCGATCGTTGTCAGAAGTAAGTTGGCCGCAGTGTTATCACTCATGGTTATGGCAGCACTGCATAATTC
TCTTACTGTCATGCCATCCGTAAGATGCTTTTCTGTGACTGGTGAGTACTCAACCAAGTCATTCTGAGAA
TAGTGTATGCGGCGACCGAGTTGCTCTTGCCCGGCGTCAATACGGGATAATACCGCGCCACATAGCAGAA
CTTTAAAAGTGCTCATCATTGGAAAACGTTCTTCGGGGCGAAAACTCTCAAGGATCTTACCGCTGTTGAG
ATCCAGTTCGATGTAACCCACTCGTGCACCCAACTGATCTTCAGCATCTTTTACTTTCACCAGCGTTTCT
GGGTGAGCAAAAACAGGAAGGCAAAATGCCGCAAAAAAGGGAATAAGGGCGACACGGAAATGTTGAATAC
TCATATTCTTCCTT
Features (pLannotate 1.2.2; 24 found; start..end, strand, type, name):
    119..143     -  CDS            KanR (fragment): aminoglycoside phosphotransferase; aph(3')-Ia; confers resistance to kanamycin
    254..842     +  rep_origin     ori: high-copy-number ColE1/pMB1/pBR322/pUC origin of replication
   1067..1084    +  terminator     rrnB T2 terminator (fragment): transcription terminator T2 from the E. coli rrnB gene
   1109..1128    -  CDS            lacZα (fragment): LacZα fragment of β-galactosidase; lacZ fragment
   1584..1600    +  protein_bind   lac operator: The lac repressor binds to the lac operator to inhibit transcription in E. coli. This inhibition can be relieved by adding lactose or isopropyl-β-D-thiogalactopyranoside (IPTG). lac repressor encoded by lacI
   1843..2146    +  enhancer       CMV enhancer: human cytomegalovirus immediate early enhancer
   2147..2350    +  promoter       CMV promoter: human cytomegalovirus (CMV) immediate early promoter
   2486..2529    +  intron         CMV intron (fragment): modified intron A from human cytomegalovirus
   2581..2599    +  promoter       SP6 promoter: promoter for bacteriophage SP6 RNA polymerase
   2603..2640    +  CDS            IgH signal sequence (fragment): signal sequence from the mouse immunoglobulin heavy chain variable region
   2749..3309    +  CDS            CD58 (fragment): LFA3_HUMAN - Also known as LFA3. Experimental evidence at protein level: Swiss-Prot protein existence level 1. Ligand of the T-lymphocyte CD2 glycoprotein. This interaction is important in mediating thymocyte interactions with thymic epithelial cells, antigen-independent and -dependent interactions of T-lymphocytes with target cells and antigen-presenting cells and the T-lymphocyte rosetting with erythrocytes. In addition, the LFA-3/CD2 interaction may prime response by both the CD2+ and LFA-3+ cells. From Homo sapiens (Human).
   3406..3585    +  CDS            Comp (fragment): COMP_RAT - Experimental evidence at protein level: Swiss-Prot protein existence level 1. May play a role in the structural integrity of cartilage via its interaction with other extracellular matrix proteins such as the collagens and fibronectin. Can mediate the interaction of chondrocytes with the cartilage extracellular matrix through interaction with cell surface integrin receptors. Could play a role in the pathogenesis of osteoarthritis. Potent suppressor of apoptosis in both primary chondrocytes and transformed cells. Suppresses apoptosis by blocking the activation of caspase-3 and by indu
   3573..5025    +  CDS            SEAP (fragment): secreted alkaline phosphatase from human placenta The natural enzyme has a C-terminal transmembrane sequence that is replaced by a GPI anchor.
   5050..5091    +  CDS            AviTag™ (fragment): peptide tag that allows for enzymatic biotinylation
   5095..5118    +  CDS            8xHis: 8xHis affinity tag
   5264..5375    +  polyA_signal   bGH poly(A) signal: bovine growth hormone polyadenylation signal
   5376..5484    +  rep_origin     f1 ori (fragment): f1 bacteriophage origin of replication; arrow indicates direction of (+) strand synthesis
   5498..5827    +  promoter       SV40 promoter: SV40 enhancer and early promoter
   5875..5922    +  promoter       EM7 promoter: synthetic bacterial promoter&nbsp
   5941..6540    +  CDS            PuroR (fragment): puromycin N-acetyltransferase; pac from Streptomyces; confers resistance to puromycin
   6550..6675    +  CDS            ble (fragment): BLE_KLEPN - Experimental evidence at protein level: Swiss-Prot protein existence level 1. Binding protein with a strong affinity to the bleomycin family of antibiotics. Binds to CL990; an antimitotic-antibiotic compound. From Klebsiella pneumoniae.
   6670..6791    +  polyA_signal   SV40 poly(A) signal: SV40 polyadenylation signal
   6844..7704    -  CDS            AmpR: β-lactamase; bla; confers resistance to ampicillin, carbenicillin, and related antibiotics
   7707..89      -  promoter       AmpR promoter (fragment) (across the origin): bla
