[The description below was written by a language model from this plasmid's Addgene catalogue record and pLannotate feature annotations shown in this document.]
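Description:
pD649-HAsp-CD58-COMP5AP-AviTag-9xHis is a mammalian expression plasmid of about 7.7 kb, built on the pD649 backbone, for producing a secreted, pentamerised form of the human CD58 (LFA-3) extracellular domain. It is maintained in E. coli at high copy through a ColE1/pUC-type origin and selected with ampicillin via the β-lactamase gene. The feature table also shows an SV40 early/EM7 promoter cassette driving a puromycin N-acetyltransferase coding region, followed by a short ble-like fragment and an SV40 poly(A) signal. This cassette could support selection in mammalian cells, although the record does not describe that use. Short fragments annotated as KanR, lacZα, the rrnB terminator and f1 ori appear to be backbone remnants. The depositor notes that some plasmids in this collection may carry an IS4-like transposase element upstream of the CMV promoter, but none is annotated here.

Expression is driven by the CMV immediate-early enhancer and promoter, followed by a fragment of CMV intron A. An SP6 promoter lies just upstream of the open reading frame and could serve for in vitro transcription or as a sequencing primer site. The reading frame opens with a secretion signal, named HAsp in the construct title and annotated by the software as resembling an IgH signal sequence. The 561 bp CD58 ectodomain follows, cloned between retained NotI and AscI sites. Downstream, in the backbone, are the cartilage oligomeric matrix protein (COMP) coiled-coil segment, which assembles the fusion into pentamers, and human placental alkaline phosphatase as an enzymatic reporter. After these come an AviTag for site-specific biotinylation and a polyhistidine tag for purification, ending in a bGH poly(A) signal. The His tag is named 9xHis but annotated as 8xHis. The resulting multivalent, enzyme-labelled protein suits avidity-based detection of weak receptor–ligand binding, consistent with the plasmid's origin in a human IgSF cell-surface interactome screen.
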