Addgene plasmid #157159: pD649-HAsp-CD58-COMP5AP-AviTag-9xHis
Purpose: Mammalian expression of cell-surface protein extracellular domain fused to COMP5AP-AviTag-9xHis. Protein is secreted from cells.
Depositing lab: Chris Garcia. Depositing organization: Stanford University. Publication: A Human IgSF Cell-Surface Interactome Reveals a Complex Network of Protein-Protein Interactions. Wojtowicz WM, Vielmetter J, Fernandes RA, Siepe DH, Eastman CL, Chisholm GB, Cox S, Klock H, Anderson PW, Rue SM, Miller JJ, Glaser SM, Bragstad ML, Vance J, Lam AW, Lesley SA, Zinn K, Garcia KC. Cell. 2020 Aug 20;182(4):1027-1043.e17. doi: 10.1016/j.cell.2020.07.025. PubMed 32822567.
Backbone
  Vector backbone: pD649
  Backbone size w/o insert (bp): 7153
  Vector type: Mammalian Expression
Growth in bacteria
  Bacterial resistance: Ampicillin, 100 μg/mL
  Growth temperature: 37°C
  Growth strain: DH5alpha
  Copy number: High Copy
Gene/Insert
  Gene/Insert name: CD58 (alt name: LFA3)
  Species: H. sapiens (human)
  Insert size (bp): 561
  Entrez Gene: CD58 (a.k.a. LFA-3, LFA3, ag3)
  Promoter: CMV/SP6
  Tag / fusion protein: COMP5AP-AviTag-9xHis (C terminal on backbone)
  Cloning method: Restriction Enzyme; 5′ cloning site GCGGCCGC (not destroyed); 3′ cloning site GGCGCGCC (not destroyed)
  Sequencing primers: 5′ ATTTAGGTGACACTATAG; 3′ CGTCGCACTCCATCACGGTG
Resource information
  A portion of this plasmid was derived from a plasmid made by: synthesis by ThermoFisher
Terms and licenses: Academic/Nonprofit Terms; Industry Terms: Not Available to Industry
Depositor comments: Some plasmids in this collection may have an IS4-like element ISVsa5 family transposase upstream of the CMV promoter.
How to cite: pD649-HAsp-CD58-COMP5AP-AviTag-9xHis was a gift from Chris Garcia (Addgene plasmid # 157159 ; http://n2t.net/addgene:157159 ; RRID:Addgene_157159)
