>Addgene plasmid #157159 | pD649-HAsp-CD58-COMP5AP-AviTag-9xHis | depositor partial sequence | sequence record 303428 | insert (extracellular domain)
TTTAGTCAGCAGATCTATGGCGTGGTGTACGGCAACGTGACCTTCCACGTGCCAAGCAACGTGCCCCTGA
AAGAGGTGCTCTGGAAGAAACAGAAAGACAAGGTGGCCGAGCTGGAAAACAGCGAGTTCAGAGCCTTCAG
CAGCTTCAAGAACCGGGTGTACCTGGATACCGTGTCCGGCAGCCTGACCATCTACAATCTGACCAGCAGC
GACGAGGACGAGTACGAGATGGAAAGCCCCAACATCACCGACACCATGAAGTTCTTTCTGTACGTGCTGG
AAAGCCTGCCTTCTCCTACACTGACATGCGCCCTGACCAATGGCAGCATCGAGGTGCAGTGTATGATCCC
CGAGCACTACAACAGCCACCGGGGCCTGATCATGTACAGCTGGGATTGCCCCATGGAACAGTGCAAGCGG
AACAGCACCAGCATCTACTTCAAGATGGAAAACGACCTGCCGCAGAAAATCCAGTGCACCCTGAGCAACC
CTCTGTTCAACACCACCAGCAGCATCATCCTGACCACATGCATCCCTAGCAGCGGCCACAGCAGACACAG
A
